>Addgene plasmid #108838 | pBW1310_pCAG-PV1-NTD-ENTRY-L1-PYL-NLS-BGHpA | depositor full sequence | sequence record 205119 | Full Sequence
CCCAAGCTTGGCGTAATCATGGTCATAGCTGTTTCCTGTGTGAAATTGTTATCCGCTCACAATTCCACAC
AACATACGAGCCGGAAGCATAAAGTGTAAAGCCTGGGGTGCCTAATGAGTGAGCTAACTCACATTAATTG
CGTTGCGCTCACTGCCCGCTTTCCAGTCGGGAAACCTGTCGTGCCAGCGGATCCGCATCTCAATTAGTCA
GCAACCATAGTCCCGCCCCTAACTCCGCCCAGTTCCGCCCATTCTCCGCCCCATGGCTGACTAATTTTTT
TTATTTATGCAGAGGCCGAGGCCGCCTCGGCCTCTGAGCTATTCCAGAAGTAGTGAGGAGGCTTTTTTGG
AGGCCTAGGCTTTTGCAAAAAGCTAACTTGTTTATTGCAGCTTATAATGGTTACAAATAAAGCAATAGCA
TCACAAATTTCACAAATAAAGCATTTTTTTCACTGCATTCTAGTTGTGGTTTGTCCAAACTCATCAATGT
ATCTTATCATGTCTGGATCCGCTGCATTAATGAATCGGCCAACGCGCGGGGAGAGGCGGTTTGCGTATTG
GGCGCTCTTCCGCTTCCTCGCTCACTGACTCGCTGCGCTCGGTCGTTCGGCTGCGGCGAGCGGTATCAGC
TCACTCAAAGGCGGTAATACGGTTATCCACAGAATCAGGGGATAACGCAGGAAAGAACATGTGAGCAAAA
GGCCAGCAAAAGGCCAGGAACCGTAAAAAGGCCGCGTTGCTGGCGTTTTTCCATAGGCTCCGCCCCCCTG
ACGAGCATCACAAAAATCGACGCTCAAGTCAGAGGTGGCGAAACCCGACAGGACTATAAAGATACCAGGC
GTTTCCCCCTGGAAGCTCCCTCGTGCGCTCTCCTGTTCCGACCCTGCCGCTTACCGGATACCTGTCCGCC
TTTCTCCCTTCGGGAAGCGTGGCGCTTTCTCATAGCTCACGCTGTAGGTATCTCAGTTCGGTGTAGGTCG
TTCGCTCCAAGCTGGGCTGTGTGCACGAACCCCCCGTTCAGCCCGACCGCTGCGCCTTATCCGGTAACTA
TCGTCTTGAGTCCAACCCGGTAAGACACGACTTATCGCCACTGGCAGCAGCCACTGGTAACAGGATTAGC
AGAGCGAGGTATGTAGGCGGTGCTACAGAGTTCTTGAAGTGGTGGCCTAACTACGGCTACACTAGAAGAA
CAGTATTTGGTATCTGCGCTCTGCTGAAGCCAGTTACCTTCGGAAAAAGAGTTGGTAGCTCTTGATCCGG
CAAACAAACCACCGCTGGTAGCGGTGGTTTTTTTGTTTGCAAGCAGCAGATTACGCGCAGAAAAAAAGGA
TCTCAAGAAGATCCTTTGATCTTTTCTACGGGGTCTGACGCTCAGTGGAACGAAAACTCACGTTAAGGGA
TTTTGGTCATGAGATTATCAAAAAGGATCTTCACCTAGATCCTTTTAAATTAAAAATGAAGTTTTAAATC
AATCTAAAGTATATATGAGTAAACTTGGTCTGACAGTTACCAATGCTTAATCAGTGAGGCACCTATCTCA
GCGATCTGTCTATTTCGTTCATCCATAGTTGCCTGACTCCCCGTCGTGTAGATAACTACGATACGGGAGG
GCTTACCATCTGGCCCCAGTGCTGCAATGATACCGCGAGACCCACGCTCACCGGCTCCAGATTTATCAGC
AATAAACCAGCCAGCCGGAAGGGCCGAGCGCAGAAGTGGTCCTGCAACTTTATCCGCCTCCATCCAGTCT
ATTAATTGTTGCCGGGAAGCTAGAGTAAGTAGTTCGCCAGTTAATAGTTTGCGCAACGTTGTTGCCATTG
CTACAGGCATCGTGGTGTCACGCTCGTCGTTTGGTATGGCTTCATTCAGCTCCGGTTCCCAACGATCAAG
GCGAGTTACATGATCCCCCATGTTGTGCAAAAAAGCGGTTAGCTCCTTCGGTCCTCCGATCGTTGTCAGA
AGTAAGTTGGCCGCAGTGTTATCACTCATGGTTATGGCAGCACTGCATAATTCTCTTACTGTCATGCCAT
CCGTAAGATGCTTTTCTGTGACTGGTGAGTACTCAACCAAGTCATTCTGAGAATAGTGTATGCGGCGACC
GAGTTGCTCTTGCCCGGCGTCAATACGGGATAATACCGCGCCACATAGCAGAACTTTAAAAGTGCTCATC
ATTGGAAAACGTTCTTCGGGGCGAAAACTCTCAAGGATCTTACCGCTGTTGAGATCCAGTTCGATGTAAC
CCACTCGTGCACCCAACTGATCTTCAGCATCTTTTACTTTCACCAGCGTTTCTGGGTGAGCAAAAACAGG
AAGGCAAAATGCCGCAAAAAAGGGAATAAGGGCGACACGGAAATGTTGAATACTCATACTCTTCCTTTTT
CAATATTATTGAAGCATTTATCAGGGTTATTGTCTCATGAGCGGATACATATTTGAATGTATTTAGAAAA
ATAAACAAATAGGGGTTCCGCGCACATTTCCCCGAAAAGTGCCACCTGGGTCGACATTGATTATTGACTA
GTTATTAATAGTAATCAATTACGGGGTCATTAGTTCATAGCCCATATATGGAGTTCCGCGTTACATAACT
TACGGTAAATGGCCCGCCTGGCTGACCGCCCAACGACCCCCGCCCATTGACGTCAATAATGACGTATGTT
CCCATAGTAACGCCAATAGGGACTTTCCATTGACGTCAATGGGTGGAGTATTTACGGTAAACTGCCCACT
TGGCAGTACATCAAGTGTATCATATGCCAAGTACGCCCCCTATTGACGTCAATGACGGTAAATGGCCCGC
CTGGCATTATGCCCAGTACATGACCTTATGGGACTTTCCTACTTGGCAGTACATCTACGTATTAGTCATC
GCTATTACCATGGTCGAGGTGAGCCCCACGTTCTGCTTCACTCTCCCCATCTCCCCCCCCTCCCCACCCC
CAATTTTGTATTTATTTATTTTTTAATTATTTTGTGCAGCGATGGGGGCGGGGGGGGGGGGGGCGCGCGC
CAGGCGGGGCGGGGCGGGGCGAGGGGCGGGGCGGGGCGAGGCGGAAAGGTGCGGCGGCAGCCAATCAGAG
CGGCGCGCTCCGAAAGTTTCCTTTTATGGCGAGGCGGCGGCGGCGGCGGCCCTATAAAAAGCGAAGCGCG
CGGCGGGCGGGAGTCGCTGCGTTGCCTTCGCCCCGTGCCCCGCTCCGCGCCGCCTCGCGCCGCCCGCCCC
GGCTCTGACTGACCGCGTTACTCCCACAGGTGAGCGGGCGGGACGGCCCTTCTCCTCCGGGCTGTAATTA
GCGCTTGGTTTAATGACGGCTCGTTTCTTTTCTGTGGCTGCGTGAAAGCCTTAAAGGGCTCCGGGAGGGC
CCTTTGTGCGGGGGGGAGCGGCTCGGGGGGTGCGTGCGTGTGTGTGTGCGTGGGGAGCGCCGCGTGCGGC
TCCGCGCTGCCCGGCGGCTGTGAGCGCTGCGGGCGCGGCGCGGGGCTTTGTGCGCTCCGCAGTGTGCGCG
AGGGGAGCGCGGCCGGGGGCGGTGCCCCGCGGTGCGGGGGGGGCTGCGAGGGGAACAAAGGCTGCGTGCG
GGGTGTGTGCGTGGGGGGGTGAGCAGGGGGTGTGGGCGCGGCGGTCGGGCTGTAACCCCCCCCTGCACCC
CCCTCCCCGAGTTGCTGAGCACGGCCCGGCTTCGGGTGCGGGGCTCCGTACGGGGCGTGGCGCGGGGCTC
GCCGTGCCGGGCGGGGGGTGGCGGCAGGTGGGGGTGCCGGGCGGGGCGGGGCCGCCTCGGGCCGGGGAGG
GCTCGGGGGAGGGGCGCGGCGGCCCCCGGAGCGCCGGCGGCTGTCGAGGCGCGGCGAGCCGCAGCCATTG
CCTTTTATGGTAATCGTGCGAGAGGGCGCAGGGACTTCCTTTGTCCCAAATCTGTGCGGAGCCGAAATCT
GGGAGGCGCCGCCGCACCCCCTCTAGCGGGCGCGGGGCGAAGCGGTGCGGCGCCGGCAGGAAGGAAATGG
GCGGGGAGGGCCTTCGTGCGTCGCCGCGCCGCCGTCCCCTTCTCCCTCTCCAGCCTCGGGGCTGTCCGCG
GGGGGACGGCTGCCTTCGGGGGGGACGGGGCAGGGCGGGGTTCGGCTTCTGGCGTGTGACCGGCGGCTCT
AGAGCCTCTGCTAACCATGTTCATGCCTTCTTCTTTTTCCTACAGCTCCTGGGCAACGTGCTGGTTATTG
TGCTGTCTCATCATTTTGGCAAAGAATTGATTAATTCGAGCGAAGGCGCGCCCATTACTCGCATCCATTC
TCAGGCTGTCTCGTCTCGTCTCGCACGCGTAAGTCTACTCCGGAGGGTCTGGCTCCGGATCAAGTGGTGG
CAGCGGTACCGCGCCAACTCAAGACGAGTTCACCCAACTCTCCCAATCAATCGCCGAGTTCCACACGTAC
CAACTCGGTAACGGCCGTTGCTCATCTCTCCTAGCTCAGCGAATCCACGCGCCGCCGGAAACAGTATGGT
CCGTGGTGAGACGTTTCGATAGGCCACAGATTTACAAACACTTCATCAAAAGCTGTAACGTGAGTGAAGA
TTTCGAGATGCGAGTGGGATGCACGCGCGACGTGAACGTGATAAGTGGATTACCGGCGAATACGTCTCGA
GAGAGATTAGATCTGTTGGACGATGATCGGAGAGTGACTGGGTTTAGTATAACCGGTGGTGAACATAGGC
TGAGGAATTATAAATCGGTTACGACGGTTCATAGATTTGAGAAAGAAGAAGAAGAAGAAAGGATCTGGAC
CGTTGTTTTGGAATCTTATGTTGTTGATGTACCGGAAGGTAATTCGGAGGAAGATACGAGATTGTTTGCT
GATACGGTTATTAGATTGAATCTTCAGAAACTTGCTTCGATCACTGAAGCTATGAACTACCCATACGATG
TTCCAGATTACGCTCCCAAGAAAAAGCGGAAGGTGTGAGAATTCCTGTGCCTTCTAGTTGCCAGCCATCT
GTTGTTTGCCCCTCCCCCGTGCCTTCCTTGACCCTGGAAGGTGCCACTCCCACTGTCCTTTCCTAATAAA
ATGAGGAAATTGCATCGCATTGTCTGAGTAGGTGTCATTCTATTCTGGGGGGTGGGGTGGGGCAGGACAG
CAAGGGGGAGGATTGGGAAGACAATAGCAGGCATGCTGGGGATGCGGTGGGCTCTATGGCTTCTGAGGCG
GAAAGAACCAGCTGGGGCTCTAGGGGGTATCCCCACGCGCCCTGTAGCGTGTACCGCTGGGAGTTCGTAG
ACGGAAACAAACGCAGAATCCAAGCGCGGCCGCCCAGGATACATAGATTACCACAACTCCGAGCCCTTCC
ACCGCTAGCGCACTCCTCAGGTGCAGGCTGCCTATCAGAAGGTGGTGGCTGGTGTGGCCAATGCCCTGGC
TCACAAATACCACTGAGATCTTTTTCCCTCTGCCAAAAATTATGGGGACATCATGAAGCCCCTTGAGCAT
CTGACTTCTGGCTAATAAAGGAAATTTATTTTCATTGCAATAGTGTGTTGGAATTTTTTGTGTCTCTCAC
TCGGAAGGACATATGGGAGGGCAAATCATTTAAAACATCAGAATGAGTATTTGGTTTAGAGTTTGGCAAC
ATATGCCCATATGCTGGCTGCCATGAACAAAGGTTGGCTATAAAGAGGTCATCAGTATATGAAACAGCCC
CCTGCTGTCCATTCCTTATTCCATAGAAAAGCCTTGACTTGAGGTTAGATTTTTTTTATATTTTGTTTTG
TGTTATTTTTTTCTTTAACATCCCTAAAATTTTCCTTACATGTTTTACTAGCCAGATTTTTCCTCCTCTC
CTGACTACTCCCAGTCATAGCTGTCCCTCTTCTCTTATGGAGATCCCTCGACCTGCAG
Features (pLannotate 1.2.2; 20 found; start..end, strand, type, name):
     46..62      -  protein_bind   lac operator: The lac repressor binds to the lac operator to inhibit transcription in E. coli. This inhibition can be relieved by adding lactose or isopropyl-β-D-thiogalactopyranoside (IPTG). lac repressor encoded by lacI
     70..100     -  promoter       lac promoter: promoter for the E. coli lac operon
    115..136     -  protein_bind   CAP binding site: CAP binding activates transcription in the presence of cAMP. E. coli catabolite activator protein
    149..188     -  CDS            lacI (fragment): lac repressor; lacI; The lac repressor binds to the lac operator to inhibit transcription in E. coli. This inhibition can be relieved by adding lactose or isopropyl-β-D-thiogalactopyranoside (IPTG).
    195..217     +  promoter       SV40 promoter (fragment): SV40 enhancer and early promoter
    221..355     +  rep_origin     SV40 ori: SV40 origin of replication
    375..509     +  polyA_signal   SV40 poly(A) signal: SV40 polyadenylation signal
    511..565     -  CDS            lacI (fragment): lac repressor; lacI; The lac repressor binds to the lac operator to inhibit transcription in E. coli. This inhibition can be relieved by adding lactose or isopropyl-β-D-thiogalactopyranoside (IPTG).
    748..1336    -  rep_origin     ori: high-copy-number ColE1/pMB1/pBR322/pUC origin of replication
   1507..2367    -  CDS            AmpR: β-lactamase; bla; confers resistance to ampicillin, carbenicillin, and related antibiotics
   2368..2472    -  promoter       AmpR promoter: bla
   2503..2882    +  enhancer       CMV enhancer: human cytomegalovirus immediate early enhancer
   2884..3159    +  promoter       chicken β-actin promoter: No description available
   3160..4175    +  intron         chimeric intron: chimera between introns from chicken β-actin and rabbit β-globin
   4357..4887    +  CDS            PYL1 (fragment): PYL1_ARATH - Also known as RCAR12. Experimental evidence at protein level: Swiss-Prot protein existence level 1. Receptor for abscisic acid (ABA) required for ABA-mediated responses such as stomatal closure and germination inhibition. Inhibits the activity of group-A protein phosphatases type 2C (PP2Cs) when activated by ABA (PubMed:19407143, PubMed:19855379, PubMed:19893533, PubMed:19898420, PubMed:23844015, PubMed:21658606). Can be activated by both (-)-ABA and (+)-ABA (PubMed:23844015). From Arabidopsis thaliana (Mouse-ear cress).
   4888..4914    +  CDS            3xHA (fragment): three tandem HA epitope tags
   4945..5169    +  polyA_signal   bGH poly(A) signal: bovine growth hormone polyadenylation signal
   5173..5194    +  promoter       SV40 promoter (fragment): SV40 enhancer and early promoter
   5332..5403    +  CDS            HBB (fragment): HBB_PONPY - Experimental evidence at transcript level: Swiss-Prot protein existence level 2. Involved in oxygen transport from the lung to the various peripheral tissues. From Pongo pygmaeus (Bornean orangutan).
   5474..5529    +  polyA_signal   β-globin poly(A) signal: rabbit β-globin polyadenylation signal (Gil and Proudfoot, 1987)
