[The description below was written by a language model from this plasmid's Addgene catalogue record and pLannotate feature annotations shown in this document.]
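Description:
pBW1310_pCAG-PV1-NTD-ENTRY-L1-PYL-NLS-BGHpA is an empty mammalian expression backbone of about 5.9 kb, built on pCAGGS and intended for synthetic biology work. It is a cloning entry vector. A protein fragment is inserted between MluI and BspEI sites so that it becomes fused at its C-terminus to a PYL domain and a nuclear localisation signal. The plasmid carries no insert of its own. In E. coli it replicates from a high-copy ColE1/pUC-type origin and is selected through the AmpR β-lactamase gene. An SV40 origin is also annotated, and remnants of lac regulatory sequence and lacI fragments are carried over from the backbone.

Expression is driven by the CAG arrangement: CMV immediate-early enhancer, chicken β-actin promoter and a chimeric β-actin/β-globin intron, which together give strong constitutive transcription in mammalian cells. Downstream of the entry site lies a fragment of Arabidopsis PYL1, an abscisic acid receptor that binds PP2C phosphatases when abscisic acid is present. This interaction is commonly exploited for chemically induced dimerisation. A short HA-tag-like fragment is annotated directly after PYL1. The NLS named in the catalogue entry is not annotated separately. The transcript ends at a bGH polyadenylation signal, and the residual rabbit β-globin sequence and poly(A) signal from pCAGGS lie beyond it.

The plasmid name suggests the slot is meant for an N-terminal fragment ("NTD") joined through a linker ("L1"), although the record does not define these labels or "PV1". The associated publication concerns chemical- and light-inducible recombinases in mammalian cells and mice. This fits use of the vector to build one half of a split recombinase whose reassembly depends on abscisic acid, presumably paired with a partner construct carrying the complementary dimerisation domain.
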