Addgene plasmid #108838: pBW1310_pCAG-PV1-NTD-ENTRY-L1-PYL-NLS-BGHpA
Purpose: (Empty Backbone) Insert protein fragment into MluI/BspEI to fuse to PYL/NLS tags on C-terminus
Depositing lab: Wilson Wong. Depositing organization: Boston University Main Campus. Publication: High-performance chemical- and light-inducible recombinases in mammalian cells and mice. Weinberg BH, Cho JH, Agarwal Y, Pham NTH, Caraballo LD, Walkosz M, Ortega C, Trexler M, Tague N, Law B, Benman WKJ, Letendre J, Beal J, Wong WW. Nat Commun. 2019 Oct 24;10(1):4845. doi: 10.1038/s41467-019-12800-7. PubMed 31649244.
Backbone
  Vector backbone: pCAGGS
  Vector type: Mammalian Expression, Synthetic Biology
  Tag / fusion protein: PYL,NLS (C terminal on backbone)
Growth in bacteria
  Bacterial resistance: Ampicillin, 100 μg/mL
  Growth temperature: 37°C
  Growth strain: NEB Stable
  Copy number: High Copy
Gene/Insert
  Gene/Insert name: None
  Tag / fusion protein: PYL,NLS (C terminal on backbone)
Terms and licenses: Academic/Nonprofit Terms; Industry Terms: Not Available to Industry
Depositor comments: Please visit https://www.biorxiv.org/content/10.1101/747121v1 for bioRxiv preprint.
How to cite: pBW1310_pCAG-PV1-NTD-ENTRY-L1-PYL-NLS-BGHpA was a gift from Wilson Wong (Addgene plasmid # 108838 ; http://n2t.net/addgene:108838 ; RRID:Addgene_108838)
