>Addgene plasmid #108838 | pBW1310_pCAG-PV1-NTD-ENTRY-L1-PYL-NLS-BGHpA | addgene partial sequence | sequence record 217889 | Addgene Partial NGS Result
GTCGCCGCGCCGCCGTCCCCTTCTCCCTCTCCAGCCTCGGGGCTGTCCGCGGGGGGACGGCTGCCTTCGG
GGGGGACGGGGCAGGGCGGGGTTCGGCTTCTGGCGTGTGACCGGCGGCTCTAGAGCCTCTGCTAACCATG
TTCATGCCTTCTTCTTTTTCCTACAGCTCCTGGGCAACGTGCTGGTTATTGTGCTGTCTCATCATTTTGG
CAAAGAATTGATTAATTCGAGCGAAGGCGCGCCCATTACTCGCATCCATTCTCAGGCTGTCTCGTCTCGT
CTCGCACGCGTAAGTCTACTCCGGAGGGTCTGGCTCCGGATCAAGTGGTGGCAGCGGTACCGCGCCAACT
CAAGACGAGTTCACCCAACTCTCCCAATCAATCGCCGAGTTCCACACGTACCAACTCGGTAACGGCCGTT
GCTCATCTCTCCTAGCTCAGCGAATCCACGCGCCGCCGGAAACAGTATGGTCCGTGGTGAGACGTTTCGA
TAGGCCACAGATTTACAAACACTTCATCAAAAGCTGTAACGTGAGTGAAGATTTCGAGATGCGAGTGGGA
TGCACGCGCGACGTGAACGTGATAAGTGGATTACCGGCGAATACGTCTCGAGAGAGATTAGATCTGTTGG
ACGATGATCGGAGAGTGACTGGGTTTAGTATAACCGGTGGTGAACATAGGCTGAGGAATTATAAATCGGT
TACGACGGTTCATAGATTTGAGAAAGAAGAAGAAGAAGAAAGGATCTGGACCGTTGTTTTGGAATCTTAT
GTTGTTGATGTACCGGAAGGTAATTCGGAGGAAGATACGAGATTGTTTGCTGATACGGTTATTAGATTGA
ATCTTCAGAAACTTGCTTCGATCACTGAAGCTATGAACTACCCATACGATGTTCCAGATTACGCTCCCAA
GAAAAAGCGGAAGGTGTGAGAATTCCTGTGCCTTCTAGTTGCCAGCCATCTGTTGTTTGCCCCTCCCCCG
TGCCTTCCTTGACCCTGGAAGGTGCCACTCCCACTGTCCTTTCCTAATAAAATGAGGAAATTGCATCGCA
TTGTCTGAGTAGGTGTCATTCTATTCTGGGGGGTGGGGTGGGGCAGGACAGCAAGGGGGAGGATTGGGAA
GACAATAGCAGGCATGCTGGGGATGCGGTGGGCTCTATGGCTTCTGAGGCGGAAAGAACCAGCTGGGGCT
CTAGGGGGTATCCCCACGCGCCCTGTAGCGTGTACCGCTGGGAGTTCGTAGACGGAAACAAACGCAGAAT
CCAAGCGCGGCCGCCCAGGATACATAGATTACCACAACTCCGAGCCCTTCCACCGCTAGCGCACTCCTCA
GGTGCAGGCTGCCTATCAGAAGGTGGTGGCTGGTGTGGCCAATGCCCTGGCTCACAAATACCACTGAGAT
CTTTTTCCCTCTGCCAAAAATTATGGGGACATCATGAAGCCCCTTGAGCATCTGACTTCTGGCTAATAAA
GGAAATTTATTTTCATTGCAATAGTGTGTTGGAATTTTTTGTGTCTCTCACTCGGAAGGACATATGGGAG
GGCAAATCATTTAAAACATCAGAATGAGTATTTGGTTTAGAGTTTGGCAACATATGCCCATATGCTGGCT
GCCATGAACAAAGGTTGGCTATAAAGAGGTCATCAGTATATGAAACAGCCCCCTGCTGTCCATTCCTTAT
TCCATAGAAAAGCCTTGACTTGAGGTTAGATTTTTTTTATATTTTGTTTTGTGTTATTTTTTTCTTTAAC
ATCCCTAAAATTTTCCTTACATGTTTTACTAGCCAGATTTTTCCTCCTCTCCTGACTACTCCCAGTCATA
GCTGTCCCTCTTCTCTTATGGAGATCCCTCGACCTGCAGCCCAAGCTTGGCGTAATCATGGTCATAGCTG
TTTCCTGTGTGAAATTGTTATCCGCTCACAATTCCACACAACATACGAGCCGGAAGCATAAAGTGTAAAG
CCTGGGGTGCCTAATGAGTGAGCTAACTCACATTAATTGCGTTGCGCTCACTGCCCGCTTTCCAGTCGGG
AAACCTGTCGTGCCAGCGGATCCGCATCTCAATTAGTCAGCAACCATAGTCCCGCCCCTAACTCCGCCCA
GTTCCGCCCATTCTCCGCCCCATGGCTGACTAATTTTTTTTATTTATGCAGAGGCCGAGGCCGCCTCGGC
CTCTGAGCTATTCCAGAAGTAGTGAGGAGGCTTTTTTGGAGGCCTAGGCTTTTGCAAAAAGCTAACTTGT
TTATTGCAGCTTATAATGGTTACAAATAAAGCAATAGCATCACAAATTTCACAAATAAAGCATTTTTTTC
ACTGCATTCTAGTTGTGGTTTGTCCAAACTCATCAATGTATCTTATCATGTCTGGATCCGCTGCATTAAT
GAATCGGCCAACGCGCGGGGAGAGGCGGTTTGCGTATTGGGCGCTCTTCCGCTTCCTCGCTCACTGACTC
GCTGCGCTCGGTCGTTCGGCTGCGGCGAGCGGTATCAGCTCACTCAAAGGCGGTAATACGGTTATCCACA
GAATCAGGGGATAACGCAGGAAAGAACATGTGAGCAAAAGGCCAGCAAAAGGCCAGGAACCGTAAAAAGG
CCGCGTTGCTGGCGTTTTTCCATAGGCTCCGCCCCCCTGACGAGCATCACAAAAATCGACGCTCAAGTCA
GAGGTGGCGAAACCCGACAGGACTATAAAGATACCAGGCGTTTCCCCCTGGAAGCTCCCTCGTGCGCTCT
CCTGTTCCGACCCTGCCGCTTACCGGATACCTGTCCGCCTTTCTCCCTTCGGGAAGCGTGGCGCTTTCTC
ATAGCTCACGCTGTAGGTATCTCAGTTCGGTGTAGGTCGTTCGCTCCAAGCTGGGCTGTGTGCACGAACC
CCCCGTTCAGCCCGACCGCTGCGCCTTATCCGGTAACTATCGTCTTGAGTCCAACCCGGTAAGACACGAC
TTATCGCCACTGGCAGCAGCCACTGGTAACAGGATTAGCAGAGCGAGGTATGTAGGCGGTGCTACAGAGT
TCTTGAAGTGGTGGCCTAACTACGGCTACACTAGAAGAACAGTATTTGGTATCTGCGCTCTGCTGAAGCC
AGTTACCTTCGGAAAAAGAGTTGGTAGCTCTTGATCCGGCAAACAAACCACCGCTGGTAGCGGTGGTTTT
TTTGTTTGCAAGCAGCAGATTACGCGCAGAAAAAAAGGATCTCAAGAAGATCCTTTGATCTTTTCTACGG
GGTCTGACGCTCAGTGGAACGAAAACTCACGTTAAGGGATTTTGGTCATGAGATTATCAAAAAGGATCTT
CACCTAGATCCTTTTAAATTAAAAATGAAGTTTTAAATCAATCTAAAGTATATATGAGTAAACTTGGTCT
GACAGTTACCAATGCTTAATCAGTGAGGCACCTATCTCAGCGATCTGTCTATTTCGTTCATCCATAGTTG
CCTGACTCCCCGTCGTGTAGATAACTACGATACGGGAGGGCTTACCATCTGGCCCCAGTGCTGCAATGAT
ACCGCGAGACCCACGCTCACCGGCTCCAGATTTATCAGCAATAAACCAGCCAGCCGGAAGGGCCGAGCGC
AGAAGTGGTCCTGCAACTTTATCCGCCTCCATCCAGTCTATTAATTGTTGCCGGGAAGCTAGAGTAAGTA
GTTCGCCAGTTAATAGTTTGCGCAACGTTGTTGCCATTGCTACAGGCATCGTGGTGTCACGCTCGTCGTT
TGGTATGGCTTCATTCAGCTCCGGTTCCCAACGATCAAGGCGAGTTACATGATCCCCCATGTTGTGCAAA
AAAGCGGTTAGCTCCTTCGGTCCTCCGATCGTTGTCAGAAGTAAGTTGGCCGCAGTGTTATCACTCATGG
TTATGGCAGCACTGCATAATTCTCTTACTGTCATGCCATCCGTAAGATGCTTTTCTGTGACTGGTGAGTA
CTCAACCAAGTCATTCTGAGAATAGTGTATGCGGCGACCGAGTTGCTCTTGCCCGGCGTCAATACGGGAT
AATACCGCGCCACATAGCAGAACTTTAAAAGTGCTCATCATTGGAAAACGTTCTTCGGGGCGAAAACTCT
CAAGGATCTTACCGCTGTTGAGATCCAGTTCGATGTAACCCACTCGTGCACCCAACTGATCTTCAGCATC
TTTTACTTTCACCAGCGTTTCTGGGTGAGCAAAAACAGGAAGGCAAAATGCCGCAAAAAAGGGAATAAGG
GCGACACGGAAATGTTGAATACTCATACTCTTCCTTTTTCAATATTATTGAAGCATTTATCAGGGTTATT
GTCTCATGAGCGGATACATATTTGAATGTATTTAGAAAAATAAACAAATAGGGGTTCCGCGCACATTTCC
CCGAAAAGTGCCACCTGGGTCGACATTGATTATTGACTAGTTATTAATAGTAATCAATTACGGGGTCATT
AGTTCATAGCCCATATATGGAGTTCCGCGTTACATAACTTACGGTAAATGGCCCGCCTGGCTGACCGCCC
AACGACCCCCGCCCATTGACGTCAATAATGACGTATGTTCCCATAGTAACGCCAATAGGGACTTTCCATT
GACGTCAATGGGTGGAGTATTTACGGTAAACTGCCCACTTGGCAGTACATCAAGTGTATCATATGCCAAG
TACGCCCCCTATTGACGTCAATGACGGTAAATGGCCCGCCTGGCATTATGCCCAGTACATGACCTTATGG
GACTTTCCTACTTGGCAGTACATCTACGTATTAGTCATCGCTATTACCATGGTCGAGGTGAGCCCCACGT
TCTGCTTCACTCTCCCCATCTCCCCCCCCTCCCCACCCCCAATTTTGTATTTATTTATTTTTTAATTATT
TTGTGCAGCGATGGGGGCGGGGGGGG
